>Addgene plasmid #38830 | STK10 | depositor partial sequence | sequence record 48887 | STK10 sequence 997 bps
ATGCACCATCATCATCATCATTCTTCTGGTGTAGATCTGGGTACCGAGAACCTGTACTTCCAATCCATGA
GAAAGTCCCGCGAATATGAGCACGTCCGCCGCGACCTGGACCCCAACGAGGTGTGGGAGATCGTGGGCGA
GCTGGGCGACGGCGCCTTCGGCAAGGTTTACAAGGCCAAGAATAAGGAGACGGGTGCTTTGGCTGCGGCC
AAAGTCATTGAAACCAAGAGTGAGGAGGAGCTGGAGGACTACATCGTGGAGATTGAGATCCTGGCCACCT
GCGACCACCCCTACATTGTGAAGCTCCTGGGAGCCTACTATCACGACGGGAAGCTGTGGATCATGATTGA
GTTCTGTCCAGGGGGAGCCGTGGACGCCATCATGCTGGAGCTGGACAGAGGCCTCACGGAGCCCCAGATA
CAGGTGGTTTGCCGCCAGATGCTAGAAGCCCTCAACTTCCTGCACAGCAAGAGGATCATCCACCGAGATC
TGAAAGCTGGCAACGTGCTGATGACCCTCGAGGGAGACATCAGGCTGGCTGACTTTGGTGTGTCTGCCAA
GAATCTGAAGACTCTACAGAAACGAGATTCCTTCATCGGCACGCCTTACTGGATGGCCCCCGAGGTGGTC
ATGTGTGAGACCATGAAAGACACGCCCTACGACTACAAAGCCGACATCTGGTCCCTGGGCATCACGCTGA
TTGAGATGGCCCAGATCGAGCCGCCACACCACGAGCTCAACCCCATGCGGGTCCTGCTAAAGATCGCCAA
GTCAGACCCTCCCACGCTGCTCACGCCCTCCAAGTGGTCTGTAGAGTTCCGTGACTTCCTGAAGATAGCC
CTGGATAAGAACCCAGAAACCCGACCCAGTGCCGCGCAGCTGCTGGAGCATCCCTTCGTCAGCAGCATCA
CCAGTAACAAGGCTCTGCGGGAGCTGGTGGCTGAGGCCAAGGCCGAGGTGATGGAAGAGTGACAGTAAAG
GTGGATACGGATCCGAA
