>Addgene plasmid #38830 | STK10 | addgene partial sequence | sequence record 50303 | T7 5'-TAATACGACTCACTATAGGG-3'
GGGTGTAGATCTGGGTACCGAGAACCTGTACTTCCAATCCATGAGAAAGTCCCGCGAATATGAGCACGTC
CGCCGCGACCTGGACCCCAACGAGGTGTGGGAGATCGTGGGCGAGCTGGGCGACGGCGCCTTCGGCAAGG
TTTACAAGGCCAAGAATAAGGAGACGGGTGCTTTGGCTGCGGCCAAAGTCATTGAAACCAAGAGTGAGGA
GGAGCTGGAGGACTACATCGTGGAGATTGAGATCCTGGCCACCTGCGACCACCCCTACATTGTGAAGCTC
CTGGGAGCCTACTATCACGACGGGAAGCTGTGGATCATGATTGAGTTCTGTCCAGGGGGAGCCGTGGACG
CCATCATGCTGGAGCTGGACAGAGGCCTCACGGAGCCCCAGATACAGGTGGTTTGCCGCCAGATGCTAGA
AGCCCTCAACTTCCTGCACAGCAAGAGGATCATCCACCGAGATCTGAAAGCTGGCAACGTGCTGATGACC
CTCGAGGGAGACATCAGGCTGGCTGACTTTGGTGTGTCTGCCAAGAATCTGAAGACTCTACAGAAACGAG
ATTCCTTCATCGGCACGCCTTACTGGATGGCCCCCGAGGTGGTCATGTGTGAGACCATGAAAGACACGCC
CTACGACTACAAAGCCGACATCTGGTCCCTGGGCATCACGCTGATTGAGATGGGC
