>Addgene plasmid #38830 | STK10 | addgene partial sequence | sequence record 52714 | T7 5'-TAATACGACTCACTATAGGG-3'
GAGAAATTCCCTCTGAATATTTTGTTTACTTTAAGAAGGAGATATACATATGCACCATCATCATCATCAT
TCTTCTGGTGTAGATCTGGGTACCGAGAACCTGTACTTCCAATCCATGAGAAAGTCCCGCGAATATGAGC
ACGTCCGCCGCGACCTGGACCCCAACGAGGTGTGGGAGATCGTGGGCGAGCTGGGCGACGGCGCCTTCGG
CAAGGTTTACAAGGCCAAGAATAAGGAGACGGGTGCTTTGGCTGCGGCCAAAGTCATTGAAACCAAGAGT
GAGGAGGAGCTGGAGGACTACATCGTGGAGATTGAGATCCTGGCCACCTGCGACCACCCCTACATTGTGA
AGCTCCTGGGAGCCTACTATCACGACGGGAAGCTGTGGATCATGATTGAGTTCTGTCCAGGGGGAGCCGT
GGACGCCATCATGCTGGAGCTGGACAGAGGCCTCACGGAGCCCCAGATACAGGTGGTTTGCCGCCAGATG
CTAGAAGCCCTCAACTTCCTGCACAGCAAGAGGATCATCCACCGAGATCTGAAAGCTGGCAACGTGCTGA
TGACCCTCGAGGGAGACATCAGGCTGGCTGACTTTGGTGTGTCTGCCAAGAATCTGAAGACTCTACAGAA
ACGAGATTCCTTCATCGGCACGCCTTACTGGATGGCCCCCGAGGTGGTCATGTGTGAGACCATGAAAGAC
ACGCCCTACGACTACAAAGCCGACATCTGGTCCCTGGGCATCACGCTGATTGAGATGGCCCAGATCGAGC
CGCCACACCACGAGCTCAACCCCATGCGGGTCCTGCTAAAGATCGCCAAGTCAGACCCTCCCACGCTGCT
CACGCCCTCCAAGTGGTCTGTAGAGTTCCGTGACTTCCTGAAGATAGCCC
