[The description below was written by a language model from this plasmid's Addgene catalogue record.]
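Description:
STK10 is a bacterial expression plasmid built on the pNIC28-Bsa4 backbone from the SGC, designed to produce a fragment of human serine/threonine kinase 10 (also known as LOK) in E. coli for structural studies. The plasmid is maintained under kanamycin selection and is recorded as low copy. The record does not list the origin of replication or provide a feature table, so the finer details of the backbone cannot be confirmed from the information given.

The insert is about 1 kb of human STK10 coding sequence, introduced by ligation-independent cloning. The record explicitly cautions that it may not be the full open reading frame, which fits the usual practice of expressing a defined domain rather than the whole protein for crystallography. The alternative names link the insert to a deposited protein structure entry. The protein is made with an N-terminal histidine tag followed by a TEV protease recognition site. This arrangement allows capture by immobilised metal affinity chromatography, after which the tag can be removed by TEV cleavage to leave near-native protein. The promoter is not stated, but the listed sequencing primers anneal to the T7 promoter and T7 terminator. This suggests the insert sits in a T7-driven expression cassette, which would need a host strain supplying T7 RNA polymerase for expression. The strain named in the record is a cloning and propagation host.

The construct is typically used for recombinant overexpression and purification of the STK10 fragment for crystallisation and structure determination, and it could also supply protein for biochemical or ligand-binding work.
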