Addgene plasmid #38830: STK10
Purpose: Bacterial expression for structure determination; may not be full ORF
Depositing lab: Nicola Burgess-Brown. Depositing organization: University of Oxford.
Backbone
  Vector backbone: pNIC28-Bsa4
  Backbone manufacturer: SGC
  Vector type: Bacterial Expression
Growth in bacteria
  Bacterial resistance: Kanamycin, 50 μg/mL
  Growth temperature: 37°C
  Growth strain: Mach1
  Copy number: Low Copy
Gene/Insert
  Gene/Insert name: STK10 (alt names: serine/threonine kinase 10; PDB:2J7T)
  Species: H. sapiens (human)
  Insert size (bp): 997
  Entrez Gene: stk10 (a.k.a. lok, pro2729, xPlkk1)
  Tag / fusion protein: His Tev (N terminal on insert)
  Cloning method: Ligation Independent Cloning
  Sequencing primers: 5′ T7; 3′ T7-term
Terms and licenses: Academic/Nonprofit Terms; Industry Terms: Not Available to Industry
How to cite: STK10 was a gift from Nicola Burgess-Brown (Addgene plasmid # 38830 ; http://n2t.net/addgene:38830 ; RRID:Addgene_38830)
